>Addgene plasmid #190257 | pPOTv7-g418-spGFP(11) | addgene full sequence | sequence record 374840 | Addgene NGS Result
GGGCGAATTGGGCCCGTATAATGCAGACCTGCTGCAAGCTAGGGGCACAGCAAGGTCTTCTGAAATTCAT
GTTTTTTTTTTTTTTACTCTGCATTGCAGTCTCCGCTCTTATTTAGTTTTGCTTTACGTAAGGTCTCGTT
GCTGCCATAAAATAAGCTCTAGTGGAATTCATGATTGAACAAGATGGATTGCACGCAGGTTCTCCGGCCG
CTTGGGTGGAGAGGCTATTCGGCTATGACTGGGCACAACAGACAATCGGCTGCTCTGATGCCGCCGTGTT
CCGGCTGTCAGCGCAGGGGCGCCCGGTTCTTTTTGTCAAGACCGACCTGTCCGGTGCCCTGAATGAACTG
CAGGACGAGGCAGCGCGGCTATCGTGGCTGGCCACGACGGGCGTTCCTTGCGCAGCTGTGCTCGACGTTG
TCACTGAAGCGGGAAGGGACTGGCTGCTATTGGGCGAAGTGCCGGGGCAGGATCTCCTGTCATCTCACCT
TGCTCCTGCCGAGAAAGTATCCATCATGGCTGATGCAATGCGGCGGCTGCATACGCTTGATCCGGCTACC
TGCCCATTCGACCACCAAGCGAAACATCGCATCGAGCGAGCACGTACTCGGATGGAAGCCGGTCTTGTCG
ATCAGGATGATCTGGACGAAGAGCATCAGGGGCTCGCGCCAGCCGAACTGTTCGCCAGGCTCAAGGCGCG
CATGCCCGACGGCGAGGATCTCGTCGTGACCCACGGCGATGCCTGCTTGCCGAATATCATGGTGGAAAAT
GGCCGCTTTTCTGGATTCATCGACTGTGGCCGGCTGGGTGTGGCGGACCGCTATCAGGACATAGCGTTGG
CTACCCGTGATATTGCTGAAGAGCTTGGCGGCGAATGGGCTGACCGCTTCCTCGTGCTTTACGGTATCGC
CGCTCCCGATTCGCAGCGCATCGCCTTCTATCGCCTTCTTGACGAGTTCTTCTGACCATGGTGCCCATTT
AGTTGGCCTTTCCCTTGTCTCGTGTCTTTTCCGTGGAAAGGTTCCCGGAGTAATCTGATGGCACAGCAGG
GAGGTGCGCCTGCAGGTTGGTTAGGAAGGGGGGATGATGTAAAAGAAGAAAATGGGGGGATTCGAGCCCC
ACGCGTTGCTCAAGCTGTGTAGCGCAGGCGTTTCCTTACATATTTCTCTAACAGGCACGGAAGCCTAACA
AATACACTTGGCTTATTTTTTTGCCCCCTCATGTCTTGTACAAATATTTGCGATAGCTTAGCTATCAGCC
ACATTAATCAAACAAGTATACCAACAAGCCCGAAAACAGAAACTCAACTGCAACGGGTACCTATGGGTTC
TGGTAGTGGTTCCGGTTCCGGTTCTAAGCTTATGCGTGACCACATGGTCCTTCATGAGTATGTAAATGCT
GCCGGTATCACCGGATCCGGATCAGGATCTGGATCAGGATCGGGTAGTTAAGAGCTCCGCTGCGCTTAAA
TGTCTTTCATTATAATCAATGTATAACCTTTATGTAGTATTTCAATCTATGCCGCTGTGTACGTGCACTG
CGGTGCCTATCCTTCGGCATTAGAGAGTCACTGTTTGTGTAGATCGTAGCTGCATGTCTGACATCTGGTT
CATTAGTGCCGTTTTGAGTCTGCACTGTTGTGCAACTTGATATTCATCACTGCACACCAACCGTGTGTTT
CCTCCTTTGGGTGCACCCTTTAATCCTTGTCTTCTCCTTTTTTGTCTCTTTCCCCCTCGAAAAGGTGTCA
AACTACTGCCGCATAAACTACGGTTATCCCAAATTTAAGAGAAAGCAATAAAGCATCAGCTAGCATGATT
GAACAAGATGGATTGCACGCAGGTTCTCCGGCCGCTTGGGTGGAGAGGCTATTCGGCTATGACTGGGCAC
AACAGACAATCGGCTGCTCTGATGCCGCCGTGTTCCGGCTGTCAGCGCAGGGGCGCCCGGTTCTTTTTGT
CAAGACCGACCTGTCCGGTGCCCTGAATGAACTGCAGGACGAGGCAGCGCGGCTATCGTGGCTGGCCACG
ACGGGCGTTCCTTGCGCAGCTGTGCTCGACGTTGTCACTGAAGCGGGAAGGGACTGGCTGCTATTGGGCG
AAGTGCCGGGGCAGGATCTCCTGTCATCTCACCTTGCTCCTGCCGAGAAAGTATCCATCATGGCTGATGC
AATGCGGCGGCTGCATACGCTTGATCCGGCTACCTGCCCATTCGACCACCAAGCGAAACATCGCATCGAG
CGAGCACGTACTCGGATGGAAGCCGGTCTTGTCGATCAGGATGATCTGGACGAAGAGCATCAGGGGCTCG
CGCCAGCCGAACTGTTCGCCAGGCTCAAGGCGCGCATGCCCGACGGCGAGGATCTCGTCGTGACCCACGG
CGATGCCTGCTTGCCGAATATCATGGTGGAAAATGGCCGCTTTTCTGGATTCATCGACTGTGGCCGGCTG
GGTGTGGCGGACCGCTATCAGGACATAGCGTTGGCTACCCGTGATATTGCTGAAGAGCTTGGCGGCGAAT
GGGCTGACCGCTTCCTCGTGCTTTACGGTATCGCCGCTCCCGATTCGCAGCGCATCGCCTTCTATCGCCT
TCTTGACGAGTTCTTCTGACTCGAGTGCCCATTTAGTTGGCTTTTCCCTTGTCTCGTGTCTTTTCCGTGG
AAAGGTTCCCGGAGTAATCTGATGGCACAGCAGGGAGGTGCGCCTGCAGGTTGGTTAGGAAGGGGGGATG
ATGTAAAAGAAGAAAATGGGGGGATTCGAGCCCCGCACAGGTCTCTCAAATTGGATGCATAGCTTGAGTA
TTCTATAGTGTCACCTAAATAGCTTGGCGTAATCATGGTCATAGCTGTTTCCTGTGTGAAATTGTTATCC
GCTCACAATTCCACACAACATACGAGCCGGAAGCATAAAGTGTAAAGCCTGGGGTGCCTAATGAGTGAGC
TAACTCACATTAATTGCGTTGCGCTCACTGCCCGCTTTCCAGTCGGGAAACCTGTCGTGCCAGCTGCATT
AATGAATCGGCCAACGCGCGGGGAGAGGCGGTTTGCGTATTGGGCGCTCTTCCGCTTCCTCGCTCACTGA
CTCGCTGCGCTCGGTCGTTCGGCTGCGGCGAGCGGTATCAGCTCACTCAAAGGCGGTAATACGGTTATCC
ACAGAATCAGGGGATAACGCAGGAAAGAACATGTGAGCAAAAGGCCAGCAAAAGGCCAGGAACCGTAAAA
AGGCCGCGTTGCTGGCGTTTTTCCATAGGCTCCGCCCCCCTGACGAGCATCACAAAAATCGACGCTCAAG
TCAGAGGTGGCGAAACCCGACAGGACTATAAAGATACCAGGCGTTTCCCCCTGGAAGCTCCCTCGTGCGC
TCTCCTGTTCCGACCCTGCCGCTTACCGGATACCTGTCCGCCTTTCTCCCTTCGGGAAGCGTGGCGCTTT
CTCATAGCTCACGCTGTAGGTATCTCAGTTCGGTGTAGGTCGTTCGCTCCAAGCTGGGCTGTGTGCACGA
ACCCCCCGTTCAGCCCGACCGCTGCGCCTTATCCGGTAACTATCGTCTTGAGTCCAACCCGGTAAGACAC
GACTTATCGCCACTGGCAGCAGCCACTGGTAACAGGATTAGCAGAGCGAGGTATGTAGGCGGTGCTACAG
AGTTCTTGAAGTGGTGGCCTAACTACGGCTACACTAGAAGAACAGTATTTGGTATCTGCGCTCTGCTGAA
GCCAGTTACCTTCGGAAAAAGAGTTGGTAGCTCTTGATCCGGCAAACAAACCACCGCTGGTAGCGGTGGT
TTTTTTGTTTGCAAGCAGCAGATTACGCGCAGAAAAAAAGGATCTCAAGAAGATCCTTTGATCTTTTCTA
CGGGGTCTGACGCTCAGTGGAACGAAAACTCACGTTAAGGGATTTTGGTCATGAGATTATCAAAAAGGAT
CTTCACCTAGATCCTTTTAAATTAAAAATGAAGTTTTAAATCAATCTAAAGTATATATGAGTAAACTTGG
TCTGACAGTTACCAATGCTTAATCAGTGAGGCACCTATCTCAGCGATCTGTCTATTTCGTTCATCCATAG
TTGCCTGACTCCCCGTCGTGTAGATAATTACGATACGGGAGGGCTTACCATCTGGCCCCAGTGCTGCAAT
GATACCGCGAGACCCACGCTCACCGGCTCCAGATTTATCAGCAATAAACCAGCCAGCCGGAAGGGCCGAG
CGCAGAAGTGGTCCTGCAACTTTATCCGCCTCCATCCAGTCTATTAATTGTTGCCGGGAAGCTAGAGTAA
GTAGTTCGCCAGTTAATAGTTTGCGCAACGTTGTTGCCATTGCTACAGGCATCGTGGTGTCACGCTCGTC
GTTTGGTATGGCTTCATTCAGCTCCGGTTCCCAACGATCAAGGCGAGTTACATGATCCCCCATGTTGTGC
AAAAAAGCGGTTAGCTCCTTCGGTCCTCCGATCGTTGTCAGAAGTAAGTTGGCCGCAGTGTTATCACTCA
TGGTTATGGCAGCACTGCATAATTCTCTTACTGTCATGCCATCCGTAAGATGCTTTTCTGTGACTGGTGA
GTACTCAACCAAGTCATTCTGAGAATAGTGTATGCGGCGACCGAGTTGCTCTTGCCCGGCGTCAATACGG
GATAATACCGCGCCACATAGCAGAACTTTAAAAGTGCTCATCATTGGAAAACGTTCTTCGGGGCGAAAAC
TCTCAAGGATCTTACCGCTGTTGAGATCCAGTTCGATGTAACCCACTCGTGCACCCAACTGATCTTCAGC
ATCTTTTACTTTCACCAGCGTTTCTGGGTGAGCAAAAACAGGAAGGCAAAATGCCGCAAAAAAGGGAATA
AGGGCGACACGGAAATGTTGAATACTCATACTCTTCCTTTTTCAATATTATTGAAGCATTTATCAGGGTT
ATTGTCTCATGAGCGGATACATATTTGAATGTATTTAGAAAAATAAACAAATAGGGGTTCCGCGCACATT
TCCCCGAAAAGTGCCACCTGATGCGGTGTGAAATACCGCACAGATGCGTAAGGAGAAAATACCGCATCAG
GAAATTGTAAGCGTTAATATTTTGTTAAAATTCGCGTTAAATTTTTGTTAAATCAGCTCATTTTTTAACC
AATAGGCCGAAATCGGCAAAATCCCTTATAAATCAAAAGAATAGACCGAGATAGGGT
[37 nt withheld, positions 5168-5204]
AAAGAACGTGGACTCCAACGTCAAAGG
[49 nt withheld, positions 5232-5280]
T
[91 nt withheld, positions 5282-5372]
G
[98 nt withheld, positions 5374-5471]
ACTTAATGCGCCGCTACAGGGCGCGTCCATTCGCCATTCAGGCTGCGCAACTGTTGGGAAGGGCGATCGG
TGCGGGCCTCTTCGCTATTACGCCAGCTGGCGAAAGGGGGATGTGCTGCAAGGCGATTAAGTTGGGTAAC
GCCAGGGTTTTCCCAGTCACGACGTTGTAAAACGACGGCCAGTGAATTGTAATACGACTCACTATA
Features (pLannotate 1.2.2; 15 found; start..end, strand, type, name):
    171..962     +  CDS            neo: KKA2_KLEPN - Also known as kan, nptII. Experimental evidence at protein level: Swiss-Prot protein existence level 1. Resistance to kanamycin, neomycin, paromomycin, ribostamycin, butirosin and gentamicin B. From Klebsiella pneumoniae.
   1365..1402    +  CDS            GFP11 (fragment): 11th β-strand of superfolder GFP associates with GFP(1-10), consisting of the first 10 β-strands, to reconstitute fluorescent GFP (Cabantous et al., 2005; Kamiyama et al., 2016)
   1815..2606    +  CDS            neo: KKA2_KLEPN - Also known as kan, nptII. Experimental evidence at protein level: Swiss-Prot protein existence level 1. Resistance to kanamycin, neomycin, paromomycin, ribostamycin, butirosin and gentamicin B. From Klebsiella pneumoniae.
   2802..2820    -  promoter       SP6 promoter: promoter for bacteriophage SP6 RNA polymerase
   2862..2878    -  protein_bind   lac operator: The lac repressor binds to the lac operator to inhibit transcription in E. coli. This inhibition can be relieved by adding lactose or isopropyl-β-D-thiogalactopyranoside (IPTG). lac repressor encoded by lacI
   2886..2916    -  promoter       lac promoter: promoter for the E. coli lac operon
   2931..2952    -  protein_bind   CAP binding site: CAP binding activates transcription in the presence of cAMP. E. coli catabolite activator protein
   2965..3057    -  CDS            lacI (fragment): lac repressor; lacI; The lac repressor binds to the lac operator to inhibit transcription in E. coli. This inhibition can be relieved by adding lactose or isopropyl-β-D-thiogalactopyranoside (IPTG).
   3240..3828    -  rep_origin     ori: high-copy-number ColE1/pMB1/pBR322/pUC origin of replication
   3999..4859    -  CDS            AmpR: β-lactamase; bla; confers resistance to ampicillin, carbenicillin, and related antibiotics
   4860..4964    -  promoter       AmpR promoter: bla
   4991..5041    +  misc_feature   bom (fragment): basis of mobility region from pBR322
   5042..5497    -  rep_origin     f1 ori (sequence partly withheld): f1 bacteriophage origin of replication; arrow indicates direction of (+) strand synthesis
   5501..5658    -  CDS            lacZα (fragment): LacZα fragment of β-galactosidase; lacZ fragment
   5661..2       +  promoter       T7 promoter (across the origin): promoter for bacteriophage T7 RNA polymerase
