[The description below was written by a language model from this plasmid's Addgene catalogue record and pLannotate feature annotations shown in this document.]
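Description:
pPOTv7-g418-spGFP(11) is a PCR-only tagging (pPOT) template plasmid for endogenous gene tagging in Trypanosoma brucei. It is not designed to be maintained or expressed as a plasmid in the parasite. Instead, it serves as a template from which a tag-plus-marker cassette is amplified, normally with long primers carrying homology to the target locus, so that the product integrates at the gene of interest. In E. coli it is a high-copy plasmid with a ColE1/pUC-type origin and an ampicillin resistance gene driven by its own promoter. The rest of the backbone looks like a general cloning vector, with an f1 origin, lacZα and lacI fragments, a lac promoter and operator, and flanking T7 and SP6 promoters.

The payload is spGFP(11), a synthetic sequence encoding the 11th β-strand of superfolder GFP, cloned between retained HindIII and BamHI sites. This short peptide is non-fluorescent alone but reconstitutes fluorescent GFP when it associates with the complementary GFP(1-10) fragment, so tagged proteins can be used in split-GFP complementation assays; the record does not state where the GFP(1-10) partner comes from. The feature table shows two copies of the neomycin phosphotransferase (neo) coding sequence, one on each side of the GFP11 tag, consistent with the G418 selection named in the plasmid. This layout would plausibly allow amplicons for either N- or C-terminal tagging, although the record does not say so explicitly. The promoter is listed as "read through", meaning no dedicated promoter is supplied and expression depends on transcription of the tagged locus after integration. The annotation covers no trypanosome mRNA-processing or untranslated regions, so the sequences between the annotated features remain uncharacterised here.
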