Addgene plasmid #190257: pPOTv7-g418-spGFP(11)
Purpose: Trypanosoma brucei PCR only tagging (pPOT) vector for endogenous gene tagging
Depositing lab: Jack Sunter. Depositing organization: Oxford Brookes University. Publication: A comprehensive toolkit for protein localization and functional analysis in trypanosomatids. Paterou A, Saez Conde J, Tyc J, Sunter JD, Vaughan S, Gull K, Dean S. Open Biol. 2025 Apr;15(4):240361. doi: 10.1098/rsob.240361. Epub 2025 Apr 2. PubMed 40169015.
Backbone
  Vector backbone: pPOT
  Vector type: for endogenous gene tagging
Growth in bacteria
  Bacterial resistance: Ampicillin, 100 μg/mL
  Growth temperature: 37°C
  Growth strain: NEB Stable
  Copy number: High Copy
Gene/Insert
  Gene/Insert name: spGFP(11)
  Species: Synthetic
  Promoter: read through
  Cloning method: Restriction Enzyme; 5′ cloning site HindIII (not destroyed); 3′ cloning site BamHI (not destroyed)
  Sequencing primers: 5′ cTATGGGTTCTGGTAGTG; 3′ cTTAACTACCCGATCCTG
Terms and licenses: Academic/Nonprofit Terms; Industry Terms: Not Available to Industry
Depositor comments: Please visit https://doi.org/10.1101/2023.04.21.537815 for bioRxiv preprint.
How to cite: pPOTv7-g418-spGFP(11) was a gift from Jack Sunter (Addgene plasmid # 190257 ; http://n2t.net/addgene:190257 ; RRID:Addgene_190257)
